>Addgene plasmid #69885 | Hy_pMT Laccase2 MCS-ZKSCAN1 548-847 | depositor full sequence | sequence record 127042 | Hy_pMT Laccase2 MCS-ZKSCAN1 548-847 sequence 8922 bps
AAAAGGCCGCGTTGCTGGCGTTTTTCCATAGGCTCCGCCCCCCTGACGAGCATCACAAAAATCGACGCTC
AAGTCAGAGGTGGCGAAACCCGACAGGACTATAAAGATACCAGGCGTTTCCCCCTGGAAGCTCCCTCGTG
CGCTCTCCTGTTCCGACCCTGCCGCTTACCGGATACCTGTCCGCCTTTCTCCCTTCGGGAAGCGTGGCGC
TTTCTCATAGCTCACGCTGTAGGTATCTCAGTTCGGTGTAGGTCGTTCGCTCCAAGCTGGGCTGTGTGCA
CGAACCCCCCGTTCAGCCCGACCGCTGCGCCTTATCCGGTAACTATCGTCTTGAGTCCAACCCGGTAAGA
CACGACTTATCGCCACTGGCAGCAGCCACTGGTAACAGGATTAGCAGAGCGAGGTATGTAGGCGGTGCTA
CAGAGTTCTTGAAGTGGTGGCCTAACTACGGCTACACTAGAAGGACAGTATTTGGTATCTGCGCTCTGCT
GAAGCCAGTTACCTTCGGAAAAAGAGTTGGTAGCTCTTGATCCGGCAAACAAACCACCGCTGGTAGCGGT
GGTTTTTTTGTTTGCAAGCAGCAGATTACGCGCAGAAAAAAAGGATCTCAAGAAGATCCTTTGATCTTTT
CTACGGGGTCTGACGCTCAGTGGAACGAAAACTCACGTTAAGGGATTTTGGTCATGAGATTATCAAAAAG
GATCTTCACCTAGATCCTTTTAAATTAAAAATGAAGTTTTAAATCAATCTAAAGTATATATGAGTAAACT
TGGTCTGACAGTTACCAATGCTTAATCAGTGAGGCACCTATCTCAGCGATCTGTCTATTTCGTTCATCCA
TAGTTGCCTGACTCCCCGTCGTGTAGATAACTACGATACGGGAGGGCTTACCATCTGGCCCCAGTGCTGC
AATGATACCGCGAGACCCACGCTCACCGGCTCCAGATTTATCAGCAATAAACCAGCCAGCCGGAAGGGCC
GAGCGCAGAAGTGGTCCTGCAACTTTATCCGCCTCCATCCAGTCTATTAATTGTTGCCGGGAAGCTAGAG
TAAGTAGTTCGCCAGTTAATAGTTTGCGCAACGTTGTTGCCATTGCTGCAGGCATCGTGGTGTCACGCTC
GTCGTTTGGTATGGCTTCATTCAGCTCCGGTTCCCAACGATCAAGGCGAGTTACATGATCCCCCATGTTG
TGCAAAAAAGCGGTTAGCTCCTTCGGTCCTCCGATCGTTGTCAGAAGTAAGTTGGCCGCAGTGTTATCAC
TCATGGTTATGGCAGCACTGCATAATTCTCTTACTGTCATGCCATCCGTAAGATGCTTTTCTGTGACTGG
TGAGTACTCAACCAAGTCATTCTGAGAATAGTGTATGCGGCGACCGAGTTGCTCTTGCCCGGCGTCAACA
CGGGATAATACCGCGCCACATAGCAGAACTTTAAAAGTGCTCATCATTGGAAAACGTTCTTCGGGGCGAA
AACTCTCAAGGATCTTACCGCTGTTGAGATCCAGTTCGATGTAACCCACTCGTGCACCCAACTGATCTTC
AGCATCTTTTACTTTCACCAGCGTTTCTGGGTGAGCAAAAACAGGAAGGCAAAATGCCGCAAAAAAGGGA
ATAAGGGCGACACGGAAATGTTGAATACTCATACTCTTCCTTTTTCAATATTATTGAAGCATTTATCAGG
GTTATTGTCTCATGAGCGGATACATATTTGAATGTATTTAGAAAAATAAACAAATAGGGGTTCCGCGCAC
ATTTCCCCGAAAAGTGCCACCTGACGTCTAAGAAACCATTATTATCATGACATTAACCTATAAAAATAGG
CGTATCACGAGGCCCTTTCGTCTTCAAGAATTCACATTTGTACGAATTTTTTTTTTATCAAAAGTTCGAG
TTTTTCACCAATTTCCTCATCAACCGAGCAAGGCAAACGGCTTTGAATAATATGGTGTTATATATACATA
TATCAAATCGCTGCTGACTGCGTGATTGATGGCCCCAAGATTACATATTATCGAATCAGGATTCAGAAGG
AGATCAATGTCAAATGCGGACAGGAACATGAAAGACGCCTGTTATGCGCAATTAAAAATTTGGGTTTAAT
TGCTGTGGAAACTGTTGTTGGCGGCATCTTAAGTTCCTGTTTAACAACATCAACTACTTATGTACGTAGA
AGCGTTTAAGCCATTTGCATACAGATGAGAACTGGCTTTTGTGCTAATCAGTCAAGATGACTCCGATGAT
GATGACTCATTACCTGACCAGTTTTCGCTGCTTTCTTTTCAACAACTACTTGTATATGTATTGTATCCAA
TAGCAATACATTGAATTTCCATGGTCTAGTCACGTATTATCATTTAATTGACACCAAGTCGTGTTATTGT
TGAGCTATCGAGTTCAGCTCAAACATTTCTTATTCCCATGAATAAGCCGGCAAAAATATGCAATCTATGA
AAGTTAATATAAGCAAACCTTACTTTGACTCAATACCAATGCACTTTGTGTCGATAGGTTCACGCAATTG
AGGCGATTATTCCGATAACCCAAGCGATTGACTGTTCCCGTTTCGATTCCAATTGAAATTTGGAAATGTA
CAATAGTTTTGCTATATGCTGTCAAGTACGCTCTTATCTTCTCTGGGTTTTCTTCAGAGTTTCGAAACGC
TTCTTCTTTTTTTTGTTTTTTTTTTTTTGGAATCTCGTATTTTGGAAGGGGCTCCCCTCTGGAATTTGTT
ACACTGTCGTTATCATTGCGAACAAGCGGCCCGAAGCTATCAGCGACTTTAACATTTACAATGCACTTTT
TTACGACCAATTAAATGTACATTTTCCTTTCTTCGCCCGTTGATAAGCGAACGCGATGTGGCGCAGGCAA
TGTGTTGCTCTTGCGACACAAACGCAATCAAAATGGATTCAATTTCGCTTTTTCCCAGTGAAACGAAGAA
CGAACCGACCATCATGATATGCTCCTCTGCATGTTGCGTATTGAATCAATGACAATTTCAATTAAGCCGC
CCGTTCGTCATGCGTTTTCGTGCGCTTCGAAATGCTGATAACGCTGCTGTCCTCCAACTGCTTTGCATGT
GGACACAATTCCATTTATTTAATTCTTTTATTTGGATCGGTTAAATTAAAAAGCGCCTTGTTACGCATTT
AACGTTGTTTCCGGTGCGTGGTGGTTTCATGCTTCTGGGAACGGCAAATGGGTTTAGGATTGGGAACCCC
TCATCATCTGTTGGAATATACTATTCAACCTACAAAAGTAACGTTAAACAACACTACTTTATATTTGATA
TGAATGGCCACACCTTTTATGCCATAAAACATATTGTAAGAGAATACCACTCTTTTTATTCCTTCTTTCC
TTCTTGTACGTTTTTTGCTGTAAGTAGGTCGTGGTGCTGGTGTTGCAGTTGAAATAACTTAAAATATAAA
TCATAAAACTCAAACATAAACTTGACTATTTATTTATTTATTAAGAAAGGAAATATAAATTATAAATTAC
AACAGGTTATGGACCTGCAGCCAAGCTTGGCGCTCGTCCGGGGGCAATGAGATATGAAAAAGCCTGAACT
CACCGCGACGTCTGTCGAGAAGTTTCTGATCGAAAAGTTCGACAGCGTCTCCGACCTGATGCAGCTCTCG
GAGGGCGAAGAATCTCGTGCTTTCAGCTTCGATGTAGGAGGGCGTGGATATGTCCTGCGGGTAAATAGCT
GCGCCGATGGTTTCTACAAAGATCGTTATGTTTATCGGCACTTTGCATCGGCCGCGCTCCCGATTCCGGA
AGTGCTTGACATTGGGGAATTCAGCGAGAGCCTGACCTATTGCATCTCCCGCCGTGCACAGGGTGTCACG
TTGCAAGACCTGCCTGAAACCGAACTGCCCGCTGTTCTGCAGCCGGTCGCGGAGGCCATGGATGCGATCG
CTGCGGCCGATCTTAGCCAGACGAGCGGGTTCGGCCCATTCGGACCGCAAGGAATCGGTCAATACACTAC
ATGGCGTGATTTCATATGCGCGATTGCTGATCCCCATGTGTATCACTGGCAAACTGTGATGGACGACACC
GTCAGTGCGTCCGTCGCGCAGGCTCTCGATGAGCTGATGCTTTGGGCCGAGGACTGCCCCGAAGTCCGGC
ACCTCGTGCACGCGGATTTCGGCTCCAACAATGTCCTGACGGACAATGGCCGCATAACAGCGGTCATTGA
CTGGAGCGAGGCGATGTTCGGGGATTCCCAATACGAGGTCGCCAACATCTTCTTCTGGAGGCCGTGGTTG
GCTTGTATGGAGCAGCAGACGCGCTACTTCGAGCGGAGGCATCCGGAGCTTGCAGGATCGCCGCGGCTCC
GGGCGTATATGCTCCGCATTGGTCTTGACCAACTCTATCAGAGCTTGGTTGACGGCAATTTCGATGATGC
AGCTTGGGCGCAGGGTCGATGCGACGCAATCGTCCGATCCGGAGCCGGGACTGTCGGGCGTACACAAATC
GCCCGCAGAAGCGCGGCCGTCTGGACCGATGGCTGTGTAGAAGTACTCGCCGATAGTGGAAACCGACGCC
CCAGCACTCGTCCGAGGGCAAAGGAATAGAGTAGATGCCGACCGAACAAGAGCTGATTTCGAGAACGCCT
CAGCCAGCAACTCGCGCGAGCCTAGCAAGGCAAATGCGAGAGAACGGCCTTACGCTTGGTGGCACAGTTC
TCGTCCACAGTTCGCTAAGCTCGCTCGGCTGGGTCGCGGGAGGGCCGGTCGCAGTGATTCAGGCCCTTCT
GGATTGTGTTGGTCCCCAGGGCACGATTGTCATGCCCACGCACTCGGGTGATCTGACTGATCCCGCAGAT
TGGAGATCGCCGCCCGTGCCTGCCGATTGGGTGCAGATCTTTGTGAAGGAACCTTACTTCTGTGGTGTGA
CATAATTGGACAAACTACCTACAGAGATTTAAAGCTCTAAGGTAAATATAAAATTTTTAAGTGTATAATG
TGTTAAACTACTGATTCTAATTGTTTGTGTATTTTAGATTCCAACCTATGGAACTGATGAATGGGAGCAG
TGGTGGAATGCCTTTAATGAGGAAAACCTGTTTTGCTCAGAAGAAATGCCATCTAGTGATGATGAGGCTA
CTGCTGACTCTCAACATTCTACTCCTCCAAAAAAGAAGAGAAAGGTAGAAGACCCCAAGGACTTTCCTTC
AGAATTGCTAAGTTTTTTGAGTCATGCTGTGTTTAGTAATAGAACTCTTGCTTGCTTTGCTATTTACACC
ACAAAGGAAAAAGCTGCACTGCTATACAAGAAAATTATGGAAAAATATTCTGTAACCTTTATAAGTAGGC
ATAACAGTTATAATCATAACATACTGTTTTTTCTTACTCCACACAGGCATAGAGTGTCTGCTATTAATAA
CTATGCTCAAAAATTGTGTACCTTTAGCTTTTTAATTTGTAAAGGGGTTAATAAGGAATATTTGATGTAT
AGTGCCTTGACTAGAGATCATAATCAGCCATACCACATTTGTAGAGGTTTTACTTGCTTTAAAAAACCTC
CCACACCTCCCCCTGAACCTGAAACATAAAATGAATGCAATTGTTGTTGTTAACTTGTTTATTGCAGCTT
ATAATGGTTACAAATAAAGCAATAGCATCACAAATTTCACAAATAAAGCATTTTTTTCACTGCATTCTAG
TTGTGGTTTGTCCAAACTCATCAATGTATCTTATCATGTCTGGATCAATTCGTTGCAGGACAGGATGTGG
TGCCCGATGTGACTAGCTCTTTGCTGCAGGCCGTCCTATCCTCTGGTTCCGATAAGAGACCCAGAACTCC
GGCCCCCCACCGCCCACCGCCACCCCCATACATATGTGGTACGCAAGTAAGAGTGCCTGCGCATGCCCCA
TGTGCCCCACCAAGAGCTTTGCATCCCATACAAGTCCCCAAAGTGGAGAACCGAACCAATTCTTCGCGGG
CAGAACAAAAGCTTCTGCACACGTCTCCACTCGAATTTGGAGCCGGCCGGCGTGTGCAAAAGAGGTGAAT
CGAACGAAAGACCCGTGTGTAAAGCCGCGTTTCCAAAATGTATAAAACCGAGAGCATCTGGCCAATGTGC
ATCAGTTGTGGTCAGCAGCAAAATCAAGTGAATCATCTCAGTGCAACTAAAGGGGGGATCTCGAGCATTG
AGAAATGACTGAGTTCCGGTGCTCTCAAGTCATTGATCTTTGTCGACTTTTATTTGGTCTCTGTAATAAC
GACTTCAAAAACATTAAATTCTGTTGCGAAGCCAGTAAGCTACAAAAAGAAAAAACAAGAGAGAGTGCTA
TAGTCGTATAGTATAGTTTCCCGACTATCTGATACCCATTACTTATCTAGGGGGAATGCGAACCCAAAAT
TTTATCAGTTTTCTCGGATATCGATAGATATTGGGGAATAAATTTAAATAAATAAATTTTGGGCGGGTTT
AGGGCGTGGCAAAAAGTTTTTTGGCAAATCGCTAGAAATTTACAAGACTTATAAAATTATGAAAAAATAC
AACAAAATTTTAAACACGTGGGCGTGACAGTTTTGGGCGGTTTTAGGGCGTTAGAGTAGGCGAGGACAGG
GTTACATCGACTAGGCTTTGATCCTGATCAAGAATATATATACTTTATACCGCTTCCTTCTACATGTTAC
CTATTTTTCAACGAATCTAGTATACCTTTTTACTGTACGATTTATGGGTATAATAATAAGCTAAATCGAG
ACTAAGTTTTATTGTTATATATATTTTTTTTATTTTATGCAGAAAGGTACCGAATAGTAAAGAAACACAT
CATAAAACCTCCCAGGACATAAAGGTGAGCACAGACCCTGTTTGGATCAAGTCAGTTCCTGGAGCCTGAA
TGATGACTGCTGAATCACGGGAAGCCACGGGTCTGTCCCCACAGGCTGCACAGGAGAAGGATGGTATCGT
AATAGTGAAGGTGGAAGAGGAAGATGAGGAAGACCACATGTGGGGGCAGGATTCCACCCTACAGGACACG
CCTCCTCCAGACCCAGAGATATTCCGCCAACGCTTCAGGCGCTTCTGTTACCAGAACACTTTTGGGCCCC
GCCCGGGGAGCTCAGCGTAAGTATTCAAAATTCCAAAATTTTTTACTAGAAATATTCGATTTTTTAATAG
GCAGTTTCTATACTATTGTATACTATTGTAGATTCGTTGAAAAGTATGTAACAGGAAGAATAAAGCATTT
CCGACCATGTAAAGTATATATATTCTTAATAAGGATCAATAGCCGAGTCGATCTCGCCATGTCCGTCTGT
CTTATTATTTTATTACCGCCGAGACATCAGGAACTATAAAAGCTAGAAGGATGAGTTTTAGCATACAGAT
TCTAGAGACAAGGACGCAGAGCAAGTTTGTTGATCCATGCTGCCACGCTTTAACTTTCTCAAATTGCCCA
AAACTGCCATGCCCACATTTTTGAACTATTTTCGAAATTTTTTCATAATTGTATTACTCGTGTAAATTTC
CATCAATTTGCCAAAAAACTTTTTGTCACGCGTTAACGCCCTAAAGCCGCCAATTTGGTCACGCCCACAC
TATTGAACAATTATCAAATTTTTTCTCATTTTATTCCCCAATATCTATCGATATCCCCGATTATGAAATT
ATTAAATTTCGCGTTCGCATTCACACTAGCTGAGTAACGAGTATCTGATAGTTGGGGAAATCGACTTATT
TTTTATATACAATGAAAATGAATTTAATCATATGAATATCGATTATAGCTTTTTATTTAATATGAATATT
TATTTGGGCTTAAGGTGTAACCTCCTCGACATAAGACTCACATGGCGCAGGCACATTGAAGACAAAAATA
CTCATTGTCGGGTCTCGCACCCTCCAGCAGCACCTAAAATTATGTCTTCAATTATTGCCAACATTGGAGA
CACAATTAGTCTGTGGCACCTCAGGCGGCCGCAACTTGTTTATTGCAGCTTATAATGGTTACAAATAAAG
CAATAGCATCACAAATTTCACAAATAAAGCATTTTTTTCACTGCATTCTAGTTGTGGTTTGTCCAAACTC
ATCAATGTATCTTAACTAGTGGATCCACTAGGGGCCGCCGACGCGAGGCTGGATGGCCTTCCCCATTATG
ATTCTTCTCGCTTCCGGCGGCATCGGGATGCCCGCGTTGCAGGCCATGCTGTCCAGGCAGGTAGATGACG
ACCATCAGGGACAGCTTCAAGGATCGCTCGCGGCTCTTACCAGCCTAACTTCGATCATTGGACCGCTGAT
CGTCACGGCGATTTATGCCGCCTCGGCGAGCACATGGAACGGGTTGGCATGGATTGTAGGCGCCGCCCTA
TACCTTGTCTGCCTCCCCGCGTTGCGTCGCGGTGCATGGAGCCGGGCCACCTCGACCTGAATGGAAGCCG
GCGGCACCTCGCTAACGGATTCACCACTCCAAGAATTGGAGCCAATCAATTCTTGCGGAGAACTGTGAAT
GCGCAAACCAACCCTTGGCAGAACATATCCATCGCGTCCGCCATCTCCAGCAGCCGCACGCGGCGCATCT
CGGGCAGCGTTGGGTCCTGGCCACGGGTGCGCATGATCGTGCTCCTGTCGTTGAGGACCCGGCTAGGCTG
GCGGGGTTGCCTTACTGGTTAGCAGAATGAATCACCGATACGCGAGCGAACGTGAAGCGACTGCTGCTGC
AAAACGTCTGCGACCTGAGCAACAACATGAATGGTCTTCGGTTTCCGTGTTTCGTAAAGTCTGGAAACGC
GGAAGTCAGCGCTCTTCCGCTTCCTCGCTCACTGACTCGCTGCGCTCGGTCGTTCGGCTGCGGCGAGCGG
TATCAGCTCACTCAAAGGCGGTAATACGGTTATCCACAGAATCAGGGGATAACGCAGGAAAGAACATGTG
AGCAAAAGGCCAGCAAAAGGCCAGGAACCGTA
Features (pLannotate 1.2.2; 17 found; start..end, strand, type, name):
     23..611     -  rep_origin     ori: high-copy-number ColE1/pMB1/pBR322/pUC origin of replication
    782..1642    -  CDS            AmpR: β-lactamase; bla; confers resistance to ampicillin, carbenicillin, and related antibiotics
   1643..1747    -  promoter       AmpR promoter: bla
   3229..3508    +  promoter       copia promoter: strong promoter from the Drosophila transposable element copia (Sinclair et al., 1986)
   3554..4579    +  CDS            HygR: aminoglycoside phosphotransferase from E. coli; aph(4)-Ia; confers resistance to hygromycin
   4597..4869    +  CDS            yokD (fragment): YOKD_BACSU - Experimental evidence at protein level: Swiss-Prot protein existence level 1. May contribute to antibiotic resistance. From Bacillus subtilis (strain 168).
   4866..4940    +  CDS            small t antigen (fragment): SV40 (simian virus 40) small t antigen
   4942..5007    +  intron         small t intron: SV40 (simian virus 40) small t antigen intron
   5137..5157    +  CDS            SV40 NLS: nuclear localization signal of SV40 (simian virus 40) large T antigen
   5476..5559    +  CDS            large T antigen (fragment): large T antigen from SV40 (simian virus 40)
   5582..5716    +  polyA_signal   SV40 poly(A) signal: SV40 polyadenylation signal
   5717..6143    +  promoter       MT promoter: Drosophila metallothionein promoter
   6860..7072    +  CDS            ZKSCAN1 (fragment): ZKSC1_HUMAN - Also known as KOX18, ZNF139, ZNF36. Experimental evidence at protein level: Swiss-Prot protein existence level 1. May be involved in transcriptional regulation. From Homo sapiens (Human).
   7943..8064    +  polyA_signal   SV40 poly(A) signal: SV40 polyadenylation signal
   8089..8390    +  CDS            TcR (fragment): tetracycline efflux protein; tet; confers resistance to tetracycline
   8632..8760    -  CDS            YPB1_ECOLX (fragment): Protein predicted: Swiss-Prot protein existence level 4. From Escherichia coli.
   8764..8897    -  rep_origin     RSF ori (fragment): Plasmids containing the RSF 1030 origin of replication can be propagated in E. coli cells that contain additional plasmids with compatible origins.
