[The description below was written by a language model from this plasmid's Addgene catalogue record and pLannotate feature annotations shown in this document.]
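Description:
Hy_pMT Laccase2 MCS-ZKSCAN1 548-847 is an 8.9 kb insect expression plasmid designed to produce a miniature version of the human ZKSCAN1 circular RNA in Drosophila cells. It is propagated in E. coli through a high-copy ColE1/pUC-type origin and an ampicillin resistance gene (β-lactamase with its own promoter). For selection in insect cells it carries a hygromycin resistance cassette in which the strong copia transposon promoter drives the hygromycin phosphotransferase gene, followed by SV40 small t intron and polyadenylation sequences. Several short annotated fragments (tetracycline resistance, RSF origin, SV40 T antigen pieces and a yokD-like match) appear to be backbone remnants rather than functional units.

The expression unit begins with the Drosophila metallothionein promoter, which is generally induced by adding metal ions such as copper, and ends with an SV40 poly(A) signal. Between them, the backbone name and linked gene entry indicate sequences from the Drosophila Laccase2 (straw) gene surrounding a multiple cloning site. These are not individually annotated in the feature table, but unannotated stretches on both sides of the insert are consistent with flanking Laccase2 regions. A 300 bp human ZKSCAN1 fragment (positions 548-847 by the construct name) was cloned between retained KpnI and XmaI sites, and about 200 bp of it is detected as ZKSCAN1 coding sequence. In this type of design, flanking intronic sequences promote backsplicing so that the intervening exon is joined into a circle. The construct is suited to inducible circular RNA expression in transiently or stably transfected Drosophila cells, for studying how intronic repeats and splicing factors control circularisation.
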