Addgene plasmid #69885: Hy_pMT Laccase2 MCS-ZKSCAN1 548-847
Purpose: Expresses a miniature version of the ZKSCAN1 circular RNA in Drosophila
Depositing lab: Jeremy Wilusz. Depositing organization: University of Pennsylvania. Publication: Combinatorial control of Drosophila circular RNA expression by intronic repeats, hnRNPs, and SR proteins. Kramer MC, Liang D, Tatomer DC, Gold B, March ZM, Cherry S, Wilusz JE. Genes Dev. 2015 Oct 8. 10.1101/gad.270421.115 PubMed 26450910.
Backbone
  Vector backbone: Hy_pMT Laccase2 MCS Exon Vector
  Backbone size w/o insert (bp): 8622
  Total vector size (bp): 8922
  Vector type: Insect Expression
  Selectable markers: Hygromycin
Growth in bacteria
  Bacterial resistance: Ampicillin, 100 μg/mL
  Growth temperature: 37°C
  Growth strain: Top10
  Copy number: Unknown
Gene/Insert
  Gene/Insert name: ZKSCAN1
  Species: H. sapiens (human)
  Insert size (bp): 300
  Entrez Gene: stw (a.k.a. Dmel_CG42345, CG10398, CG10408, CG30437, CG32838, CG42345, Dmel\CG42345, Dmel_CG30437, Dmel_CG32838, Laccase2, MCO2, laccase2, str); ZKSCAN1 (a.k.a. KOX18, PHZ-37, ZNF139, ZNF36, ZSCAN33)
  Promoter: Metallothionein Promoter (pMT)
  Cloning method: Restriction Enzyme; 5′ cloning site KpnI (not destroyed); 3′ cloning site XmaI (not destroyed)
  Sequencing primers: 5′ CACTCGAATTTGGAGCCGGC
Terms and licenses: Academic/Nonprofit Terms; Industry Terms: Not Available to Industry
How to cite: Hy_pMT Laccase2 MCS-ZKSCAN1 548-847 was a gift from Jeremy Wilusz (Addgene plasmid # 69885 ; http://n2t.net/addgene:69885 ; RRID:Addgene_69885)
