>Addgene plasmid #69885 | Hy_pMT Laccase2 MCS-ZKSCAN1 548-847 | addgene partial sequence | sequence record 127040 | MT-Forward 5'-CATCTCAGTGCAACTAAA-3'
AGTCATTGATCTTTGTCGACTTTTATTTGGTCTCTGTAATAACGACTTCAAAAACATTAAATTCTGTTGC
GAAGCCAGTAAGCTACAAAAAGAAAAAACAAGAGAGAGTGCTATAGTCGTATAGTATAGTTTCCCGACTA
TCTGATACCCATTACTTATCTAGGGGGAATGCGAACCCAAAATTTTATCAGTTTTCTCGGATATCGATAG
ATATTGGGGAATAAATTTAAATAAATAAATTTTGGGCGGGTTTAGGGCGTGGCAAAAAGTTTTTTGGCAA
ATCGCTAGAAATTTACAAGACTTATAAAATTATGAAAAAATACAACAAAATTTTAAACACGTGGGCGTGA
CAGTTTTGGGCGGTTTTAGGGCGTTAGAGTAGGCGAGGACAGGGTTACATCGACTAGGCTTTGATCCTGA
TCAAGAATATATATACTTTATACCGCTTCCTTCTACATGTTACCTATTTTTCAACGAATCTAGTATACCT
TTTTACTGTACGATTTATGGGTATAATAATAAGCTAAATCGAGACTAAGTTTTATTGTTATATATATTTT
TTTTATTTTATGCAGAAAGGTACCGAATAGTAAAGAAACACATCATAAAACCTCCCAGGACATAAAGGTG
AGCACAGACCCTGTTTGGATCAAGTCAGTTCCTGGAGCCTGAATGATGACTGCTGAATCACGGGAAGCCA
CGGGTCTGTCC
