>Addgene plasmid #69885 | Hy_pMT Laccase2 MCS-ZKSCAN1 548-847 | addgene partial sequence | sequence record 127307 | Laccase2-R 5'-tcgactcggctattgatcct-3'
ATGCTTTATTCTTCCTGTTACATACTTTTCAACGAATCTACAATAGTATACAATAGTATAGAAACTGCCT
ATTAAAAAATCGAATATTTCTAGTAAAAAATTTTGGAATTTTGAATACTTACGCTGAGCTCCCCGGGCGG
GGCCCAAAAGTGTTCTGGTAACAGAAGCGCCTGAAGCGTTGGCGGAATATCTCTGGGTCTGGAGGAGGCG
TGTCCTGTAGGGTGGAATCCTGCCCCCACATGTGGTCTTCCTCATCTTCCTCTTCCACCTTCACTATTAC
GATACCATCCTTCTCCTGTGCAGCCTGTGGGGACAGACCCGTGGCTTCCCGTGATTCAGCAGTCATCATT
CAGGCTCCAGGAACTGACTTGATCCAAACAGGGTCTGTGCTCACCTTTATGTCCTGGGAGGTTTTATGAT
GTGTTTCTTTACTATTCGGTACCTTTCTGCATAAAATAAAAAAAATATATATAACAATAAAACTTAGTCT
CGATTTAGCTTATTATTATACCCATAAATCGTACAGTAAAAAGGTATACTAGATTCGTTGAAAAATAGGT
AACATGTAGAAGGAAGCGGTATAAAGTATATATATTCTTGATCAGGATCAAAGCCTAGTCGATGTAACCC
TGTCCTCGCCTACTCTAACGCCCTAAAACCGCCCAAAACTGTCACGCCCACGTGTTTAAAATTTTGTTGT
ATTTTTTCATAATTTTATAAGTCTTGTA
